>Addgene plasmid #176870 | pTAG6E | addgene full sequence | sequence record 348324 | Addgene NGS Result
GGTCTCAGTCCGTTATCAACTTGAAAAAGTGGCACCGAGTCGGTGCAACAAAGCACCAGTGGTCTAGTGG
TAGAATAGTACCCTGCCACGGTACAGACCCGGGTTCGATTCCCGGCTGGTGCATGAGACGAGATCTAGAC
GACCGGTGGAAAGCGGGCAGTGAGCGCAACGCAATTAATGTGAGTTAGCTCACTCATTAGGCACCCCAGG
CTTTACACTTTATGCTTCCGGCTCGTATGTTGTGTGGAATTGTGAGCGGATAACAATTTCACACAGGAAA
CAGCTATGACCATGATTACGCCAAGCGCGCAATTAACCCTCACTAAAGGGAACAAAAGCTGGAGGACCTC
GAGGGGGGGCCCGGTACCCAATTCGCCCTATAGTGAGTCGTATTACGCGCGCTCACTGGCCGTCGTTTTA
CAACGTCGTGACTGGGAAAACCCTGGCGTTACCCAACTTAATCGCCTTGCAGCACATCCCCCTTTCGCCA
GCTGGCGTAATAGCGAAGAGGCCCGCACCGATCGCCCTTCCCAACAGTTGCGCAGCCTGAATGGCGAATG
GGACGCGCCCTGTAGCGGCGCCACTAGTCGTCTCCGTTTTAGAGCTAGAAATAGCAAGTTAAAATAAGGC
TAGTCCGTTATCAACTTGAAAAAGTGGCACCGAGTCGGTGCAACAAAGCACCAGTGGTCTAGTGGTAGAA
TAGTACCCTGCCACGGTACAGACCCGGGTTCGATTCCCGGCTGGTGCAGCTTCGAGACCACGAAGTGCCG
AGGCACGAACCCAGTGGACATAAGCCTGTTCGGTTCGTAAGCTGTAATGCAAGTAGCGTATGCGCTCACG
CAACTGGTCCAGAACCTTGACCGAACGCAGCGGTGGTAACGGCGCAGTGGCGGTTTTCATGGCTTGTTAT
GACTGTTTTTTTGGGGTACAGTCTATGCCTCGGGCATCCAAGCAGCAAGCGCGTTACGCCGTGGGTCGAT
GTTTGATGTTATGGAGCAGCAACGATGTTACGCAGCAGGGCAGTCGCCCTAAAACAAAGTTAAACATCAT
GGGGGAAGCGGTGATCGCCGAAGTATCGACTCAACTATCAGAGGTAGTTGGCGTCATCGAGCGCCATCTC
GAACCGACGTTGCTGGCCGTACATTTGTACGGCTCCGCAGTGGATGGCGGCCTGAAGCCACACAGCGATA
TTGATTTGCTGGTTACGGTGACCGTAAGGCTTGATGAAACAACGCGGCGAGCTTTGATCAACGACCTTTT
GGAAACTTCGGCTTCCCCTGGAGAGAGCGAGATTCTCCGCGCTGTAGAAGTCACCATTGTTGTGCACGAC
GACATCATTCCGTGGCGTTATCCAGCTAAGCGCGAACTGCAATTTGGAGAATGGCAGCGCAATGACATTC
TTGCAGGTATCTTCGAGCCAGCCACGATCGACATTGATCTGGCTATCTTGCTGACAAAAGCAAGAGAACA
TAGCGTTGCCTTGGTAGGTCCAGCGGCGGAGGAACTCTTTGATCCGGTTCCTGAACAGGATCTATTTGAG
GCGCTAAATGAAACCTTAACGCTATGGAACTCGCCGCCCGACTGGGCTGGCGATGAGCGAAATGTAGTGC
TTACGTTGTCCCGCATTTGGTACAGCGCAGTAACCGGCAAAATCGCGCCGAAGGATGTCGCTGCCGACTG
GGCAATGGAGCGCCTGCCGGCCCAGTATCAGCCCGTCATACTTGAAGCTAGACAGGCTTATCTTGGACAA
GAAGAAGATCGCTTGGCCTCGCGCGCAGATCAGTTGGAAGAATTTGTCCATTACGTGAAAGGCGAGATCA
CCAAGGTAGTCGGCAAATAATGTCTAGCTAGAAATTCGTTCAAGCCGACGCCGCTTCGCGGCGCGGCTTA
ACTCAAGCGTTAGATGCACTAAGCACATAATTGCTCACAGCCAAACTATCAGGTCAAGTCTGCTTTTATT
ATTTTTAAGCGTGCATAATAAGCCCTACACAAATTGGGAGATATATCATGCTGTCAGACCAAGTTTACTC
ATATATACTTTAGATTGATTTAAAACTTCATTTTTAATTTAAAAGGATCTAGGTGAAGATCCTTTTTGAT
AATCTCATGACCAAAATCCCTTAACGTGAGTTTTCGTTCCACTGAGCGTCAGACCCCGTAGAAAAGATCA
AAGGATCTTCTTGAGATCCTTTTTTTCTGCGCGTAATCTGCTGCTTGCAAACAAAAAAACCACCGCTACC
AGCGGTGGTTTGTTTGCCGGATCAAGAGCTACCAACTCTTTTTCCGAAGGTAACTGGCTTCAGCAGAGCG
CAGATACCAAATACTGTTCTTCTAGTGTAGCCGTAGTTAGGCCACCACTTCAAGAACTCTGTAGCACCGC
CTACATACCTCGCTCTGCTAATCCTGTTACCAGTGGCTGCTGCCAGTGGCGATAAGTCGTGTCTTACCGG
GTTGGACTCAAGACGATAGTTACCGGATAAGGCGCAGCGGTCGGGCTGAACGGGGGGTTCGTGCACACAG
CCCAGCTTGGAGCGAACGACCTACACCGAACTGAGATACCTACAGCGTGAGCTATGAGAAAGCGCCACGC
TTCCCGAAGGGAGAAAGGCGGACAGGTATCCGGTAAGCGGCAGGGTCGGAACAGGAGAGCGCACGAGGGA
GCTTCCAGGGGGAAACGCCTGGTATCTTTATAGTCCTGTCGGGTTTCGCCACCTCTGACTTGAGCGTCGA
TTTTTGTGATGCTCGTCAGGGGGGCGGAGCCTATGGAAAAACGCCAGCAACGCGGCCTTTTTACGGTTCC
TGCACTCTGT
Features (pLannotate 1.2.2; 16 found; start..end, strand, type, name):
      7..46      +  misc_RNA       gRNA scaffold (fragment): guide RNA scaffold for the Streptococcus pyogenes CRISPR/Cas9 system
     52..122     +  ncRNA          tRNA: Accession: RF00005 - tRNA
    176..197     +  protein_bind   CAP binding site: CAP binding activates transcription in the presence of cAMP. E. coli catabolite activator protein
    212..242     +  promoter       lac promoter: promoter for the E. coli lac operon
    250..266     +  protein_bind   lac operator: The lac repressor binds to the lac operator to inhibit transcription in E. coli. This inhibition can be relieved by adding lactose or isopropyl-β-D-thiogalactopyranoside (IPTG). lac repressor encoded by lacI
    311..329     +  promoter       T3 promoter: promoter for bacteriophage T3 RNA polymerase
    345..368     +  misc_feature   MCS (fragment): pBluescript multiple cloning site
    377..395     -  promoter       T7 promoter: promoter for bacteriophage T7 RNA polymerase
    403..558     +  CDS            lacZα (fragment): LacZα fragment of β-galactosidase; lacZ fragment
    563..581     +  rep_origin     f1 ori (fragment): f1 bacteriophage origin of replication; arrow indicates direction of (+) strand synthesis
    596..671     +  misc_RNA       gRNA scaffold: guide RNA scaffold for the Streptococcus pyogenes CRISPR/Cas9 system
    677..747     +  ncRNA          tRNA: Accession: RF00005 - tRNA
    787..810     +  promoter       Pc promoter (fragment): intI1 (promoter lies within the coding sequence); class 1 integron promoter
    986..1042    +  CDS            GmR (fragment): gentamycin acetyltransferase; aacC1; confers resistance to gentamycin
   1053..1840    +  CDS            SmR (fragment): aminoglycoside adenylyltransferase (Murphy, 1985); aadA; confers resistance to spectinomycin and streptomycin
   2181..2769    +  rep_origin     ori: high-copy-number ColE1/pMB1/pBR322/pUC origin of replication
