[The description below was written by a language model from this plasmid's Addgene catalogue record and pLannotate feature annotations shown in this document.]
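Description:
pTAG6E is a small (about 2.8 kb) MoClo-compatible CRISPR cloning module built on the pAGM9121 backbone. It is intended to supply the first sgRNA position in a tRNA-separated array of guide RNAs. It is propagated in E. coli as a high-copy plasmid from a ColE1/pUC-type origin and selected with spectinomycin through the aadA (SmR) aminoglycoside adenylyltransferase gene. Short fragments annotated as a class 1 integron Pc promoter and a gentamicin acetyltransferase sit just upstream of aadA and appear to be remnants of the resistance cassette rather than functional markers.

The payload is a placeholder rather than a finished guide, and the record lists the gRNA sequence as unknown and gives LacZ as the alternative insert name. The feature table shows a partial Streptococcus pyogenes Cas9 gRNA scaffold followed by a tRNA. Next comes a lacZα screening cassette (CAP site, lac promoter and operator, T3 and T7 promoters, a fragment of the pBluescript multiple cloning site and a lacZα fragment). A complete gRNA scaffold and a second tRNA follow. This layout suggests that the lacZα cassette is replaced by a user-chosen spacer, which would allow blue/white screening, though the cloning sites are not recorded.

In polycistronic tRNA–gRNA arrays, endogenous tRNA-processing enzymes cleave at the tRNA units and release individual guides from a single transcript. No promoter for expressing the array in the target organism is annotated, so that would presumably come from another module during assembly. The associated publication concerns Agrobacterium-based transformation methods for Nicotiana benthamiana, which points to use in multiplexed plant genome editing.
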