Addgene plasmid #176870: pTAG6E
Purpose: First sgRNA in a tRNA separated array of sgRNAs
Depositing lab: Daniel Voytas. Depositing organization: University of Minnesota. Publication: Direct delivery and fast-treated Agrobacterium co-culture (Fast-TrACC) plant transformation methods for Nicotiana benthamiana. Cody JP, Maher MF, Nasti RA, Starker CG, Chamness JC, Voytas DF. Nat Protoc. 2022 Oct 17. pii: 10.1038/s41596-022-00749-9. doi: 10.1038/s41596-022-00749-9. PubMed 36253612.
Backbone
  Vector backbone: pAGM9121
  Vector type: CRISPR
Growth in bacteria
  Bacterial resistance: Spectinomycin, 50 μg/mL
  Growth temperature: 37°C
  Growth strain: DH5alpha
  Copy number: High Copy
Gene/Insert
  Gene/Insert name: sgRNA_6E (alt name: LacZ)
  gRNA/shRNA sequence: unknown
  Species: Synthetic
  Mutation: WT
  Cloning method: Restriction Enzyme; 5′ cloning site Unknown (unknown if destroyed); 3′ cloning site Unknown (unknown if destroyed)
Terms and licenses: Academic/Nonprofit Terms; Industry Terms: Not Available to Industry
Depositor comments: MoClo compatible
How to cite: pTAG6E was a gift from Daniel Voytas (Addgene plasmid # 176870 ; http://n2t.net/addgene:176870 ; RRID:Addgene_176870)
